Addgene plasmid #202015: V5-LOV-Turbo1-G3BP1_pTRE-G418
Purpose: expresses LOV-Turbo1-G3BP1 in the mammalian cytosol under dox inducible promoter, lentiviral vector
Depositing lab: Alice Ting. Depositing organization: Stanford University. Publication: Dynamic mapping of proteome trafficking within and between living cells by TransitID. Qin W, Cheah JS, Xu C, Messing J, Freibaum BD, Boeynaems S, Taylor JP, Udeshi ND, Carr SA, Ting AY. Cell. 2023 Jun 23:S0092-8674(23)00596-2. doi: 10.1016/j.cell.2023.05.044. PubMed 37385249.
Backbone
  Vector backbone: pTRE
  Total vector size (bp): 10189
  Vector type: Mammalian Expression, Lentiviral
  Selectable markers: Gentamicin
Growth in bacteria
  Bacterial resistance: Ampicillin, 100 μg/mL
  Growth temperature: 30°C
  Growth strain: NEB Stable
  Copy number: Unknown
Gene/Insert
  Gene/Insert name: V5-LOV-Turbo1-G3BP1
  Species: Synthetic
  Insert size (bp): 2846
  Promoter: pTRE-Tight
  Tag / fusion protein: V5 (N terminal on insert)
  Cloning method: Gibson Cloning
  Sequencing primers: 5′ gcagagctcgtttagtgaaccg
Terms and licenses: Academic/Nonprofit Terms; Industry Terms: Not Available to Industry
Depositor comments: Please visit https://www.biorxiv.org/content/10.1101/2023.02.07.527548v1 for bioRxiv preprint
How to cite: V5-LOV-Turbo1-G3BP1_pTRE-G418 was a gift from Alice Ting (Addgene plasmid # 202015 ; http://n2t.net/addgene:202015 ; RRID:Addgene_202015)
