[The description below was written by a language model from this plasmid's Addgene catalogue record and pLannotate feature annotations shown in this document.]
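Description:
V5-LOV-Turbo1-G3BP1_pTRE-G418 is a roughly 10.2 kb third-generation-style, self-inactivating HIV-1 lentiviral transfer plasmid for doxycycline-inducible expression in mammalian cells. It is propagated in E. coli through a high-copy ColE1/pUC origin with ampicillin resistance (AmpR). The viral portion begins with an RSV promoter driving a truncated 5' LTR. It continues through the Ψ packaging signal with a gag fragment, the RRE for Rev-dependent export of the genomic RNA, and the cPPT/CTS, and it ends in a ΔU3 3' LTR followed by an SV40 poly(A) signal. Only a short WPRE fragment is annotated upstream of the 3' LTR.

The payload sits under the tight TRE promoter (seven tet operators plus a minimal CMV promoter) and encodes an N-terminally V5-tagged fusion of LOV-Turbo1 to human G3BP1, a core stress granule protein. The annotation shows TurboID-derived biotin ligase segments split by a region scored as miniSOG. That hit most likely reflects the LOV (light-oxygen-voltage) domain inserted into the ligase, since miniSOG is itself LOV-derived, making proximity biotinylation light-controllable. The V5 tag is listed in the catalogue fields but was not picked up as a feature.

Downstream, an hPGK promoter drives an rtTA3-type reverse tetracycline transactivator followed by NeoR/KanR. The vector is therefore an all-in-one Tet-On system with G418 selection of transduced cells. The catalogue lists the marker as "Gentamicin", but the plasmid name and the NeoR gene indicate G418. How the transactivator and resistance gene are linked is not annotated. According to the record, the construct expresses LOV-Turbo1-G3BP1 in the mammalian cytosol, and it comes from work on mapping proteome trafficking by proximity labeling.
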