Features (pLannotate 1.2.2; 29 found; start..end, strand, type, name):
      1..589     +  rep_origin     ori: high-copy-number ColE1/pMB1/pBR322/pUC origin of replication
    772..864     +  CDS            lacI (fragment): lac repressor; lacI; The lac repressor binds to the lac operator to inhibit transcription in E. coli. This inhibition can be relieved by adding lactose or isopropyl-β-D-thiogalactopyranoside (IPTG).
    877..898     +  protein_bind   CAP binding site: CAP binding activates transcription in the presence of cAMP. E. coli catabolite activator protein
    913..943     +  promoter       lac promoter: promoter for the E. coli lac operon
    951..967     +  protein_bind   lac operator: The lac repressor binds to the lac operator to inhibit transcription in E. coli. This inhibition can be relieved by adding lactose or isopropyl-β-D-thiogalactopyranoside (IPTG). lac repressor encoded by lacI
   1012..1030    +  promoter       T3 promoter: promoter for bacteriophage T3 RNA polymerase
   1058..1284    +  promoter       RSV promoter: Rous sarcoma virus enhancer/promoter
   1285..1465    +  LTR            5' LTR (truncated): truncated 5' long terminal repeat (LTR) from HIV-1
   1512..1637    +  misc_feature   HIV-1 Ψ: packaging signal of human immunodeficiency virus type 1
   1621..1984    +  CDS            HIV-1 gag (fragment): gag protein from human immunodeficiency virus 1; gag
   2130..2363    +  misc_feature   RRE: The Rev response element (RRE) of HIV-1 allows for Rev-dependent mRNA export from the nucleus to the cytoplasm.
   2740..2764    +  CDS            Rev (fragment): human immunodeficiency virus 1 (HIV-1) Rev protein; rev; enhances nuclear export of unspliced and incompletely spliced viral mRNAs
   2805..2922    +  misc_feature   cPPT/CTS: central polypurine tract and central termination sequence of HIV-1
   2976..3290    +  promoter       tight TRE promoter: Tet-responsive promoter PTight, consisting of seven tet operator sequences followed by the minimal CMV promoter
   3364..3590    +  CDS            TurboID (fragment): mutant of the E. coli biotin ligase BioID engineered for improved catalytic efficiency (Branon et al., 2018)
   3616..3933    +  CDS            miniSOG: miniSOG is a basic (constitutively fluorescent) cyan fluorescent protein published in 2011, derived from Arabidopsis thaliana. It requires the cofactor flavin for fluorescence.
   4006..4725    +  CDS            miniTurbo (fragment): N-terminally truncated mutant of the E. coli biotin ligase BioID engineered for improved catalytic efficiency (Branon et al., 2018)
   4762..6159    +  CDS            G3BP1: G3BP1_HUMAN - Also known as G3BP. Experimental evidence at protein level: Swiss-Prot protein existence level 1. ATP- and magnesium-dependent helicase that plays an essential role in innate immunity (PubMed:30510222). Participates in the DNA- triggered cGAS/STING pathway by promoting the DNA binding and activation of CGAS. Enhances also DDX58-induced type I interferon production probably by helping DDX58 at sensing pathogenic RNA (PubMed:30804210). In addition, plays an essential role in stress granule formation (PubMed:12642610, PubMed:20180778, PubMed:23279204). Unwinds preferentially partial
   6180..6690    +  promoter       hPGK promoter: human phosphoglycerate kinase 1 promoter
   6700..7397    +  CDS            rtTA3 (fragment): reverse tetracycline transactivator 3 activates expression from Tet-responsive promoters in the presence of doxycycline
   7327..7437    +  CDS            VP48: 3 tandem repeats of the minimal activation domain of herpes simplex virus VP16 (Cheng et al., 2013)
   7510..8301    +  CDS            NeoR/KanR: aminoglycoside phosphotransferase from Tn5; aph(3')-II (or nptII); confers resistance to neomycin, kanamycin, and G418 (Geneticin®)
   8305..8393    +  misc_feature   WPRE (fragment): woodchuck hepatitis virus posttranscriptional regulatory element
   8419..8490    +  CDS            nef (fragment): NEF_HV1Z2 - Experimental evidence at protein level: Swiss-Prot protein existence level 1. Extracellular Nef protein targets CD4(+) T-lymphocytes for apoptosis by interacting with CXCR4 surface receptors. From Human immunodeficiency virus type 1 group M subtype D (isolate Z2/CDC-Z34) (HIV-1).
   8492..8725    +  LTR            3' LTR (ΔU3): self-inactivating 3' long terminal repeat (LTR) from HIV-1
   8797..8918    +  polyA_signal   SV40 poly(A) signal: SV40 polyadenylation signal
   8958..9093    +  rep_origin     SV40 ori: SV40 origin of replication
   9101..9164    +  promoter       AmpR promoter: bla
   9165..10025   +  CDS            AmpR: β-lactamase; bla; confers resistance to ampicillin, carbenicillin, and related antibiotics
>Addgene plasmid #202015 | V5-LOV-Turbo1-G3BP1_pTRE-G418 | addgene full sequence | sequence record 397592 | Addgene NGS Result
TTGAGATCCTTTTTTTCTGCGCGTAATCTGCTGCTTGCAAACAAAAAAACCACCGCTACCAGCGGTGGTT
TGTTTGCCGGATCAAGAGCTACCAACTCTTTTTCCGAAGGTAACTGGCTTCAGCAGAGCGCAGATACCAA
ATACTGTTCTTCTAGTGTAGCCGTAGTTAGGCCACCACTTCAAGAACTCTGTAGCACCGCCTACATACCT
CGCTCTGCTAATCCTGTTACCAGTGGCTGCTGCCAGTGGCGATAAGTCGTGTCTTACCGGGTTGGACTCA
AGACGATAGTTACCGGATAAGGCGCAGCGGTCGGGCTGAACGGGGGGTTCGTGCACACAGCCCAGCTTGG
AGCGAACGACCTACACCGAACTGAGATACCTACAGCGTGAGCTATGAGAAAGCGCCACGCTTCCCGAAGG
GAGAAAGGCGGACAGGTATCCGGTAAGCGGCAGGGTCGGAACAGGAGAGCGCACGAGGGAGCTTCCAGGG
GGAAACGCCTGGTATCTTTATAGTCCTGTCGGGTTTCGCCACCTCTGACTTGAGCGTCGATTTTTGTGAT
GCTCGTCAGGGGGGCGGAGCCTATGGAAAAACGCCAGCAACGCGGCCTTTTTACGGTTCCTGGCCTTTTG
CTGGCCTTTTGCTCACATGTTCTTTCCTGCGTTATCCCCTGATTCTGTGGATAACCGTATTACCGCCTTT
GAGTGAGCTGATACCGCTCGCCGCAGCCGAACGACCGAGCGCAGCGAGTCAGTGAGCGAGGAAGCGGAAG
AGCGCCCAATACGCAAACCGCCTCTCCCCGCGCGTTGGCCGATTCATTAATGCAGCTGGCACGACAGGTT
TCCCGACTGGAAAGCGGGCAGTGAGCGCAACGCAATTAATGTGAGTTAGCTCACTCATTAGGCACCCCAG
GCTTTACACTTTATGCTTCCGGCTCGTATGTTGTGTGGAATTGTGAGCGGATAACAATTTCACACAGGAA
ACAGCTATGACCATGATTACGCCAAGCGCGCAATTAACCCTCACTAAAGGGAACAAAAGCTGGAGCTGCA
AGCTTAATGTAGTCTTATGCAATACTCTTGTAGTCTTGCAACATGGTAACGATGAGTTAGCAACATGCCT
TACAAGGAGAGAAAAAGCACCGTGCATGCCGATTGGTGGAAGTAAGGTGGTACGATCGTGCCTTATTAGG
AAGGCAACAGACGGGTCTGACATGGATTGGACGAACCACTGAATTGCCGCATTGCAGAGATATTGTATTT
AAGTGCCTAGCTCGATACATAAACGGGTCTCTCTGGTTAGACCAGATCTGAGCCTGGGAGCTCTCTGGCT
AACTAGGGAACCCACTGCTTAAGCCTCAATAAAGCTTGCCTTGAGTGCTTCAAGTAGTGTGTGCCCGTCT
GTTGTGTGACTCTGGTAACTAGAGATCCCTCAGACCCTTTTAGTCAGTGTGGAAAATCTCTAGCAGTGGC
GCCCGAACAGGGACTTGAAAGCGAAAGGGAAACCAGAGGAGCTCTCTCGACGCAGGACTCGGCTTGCTGA
AGCGCGCACGGCAAGAGGCGAGGGGCGGCGACTGGTGAGTACGCCAAAAATTTTGACTAGCGGAGGCTAG
AAGGAGAGAGATGGGTGCGAGAGCGTCAGTATTAAGCGGGGGAGAATTAGATCGCGATGGGAAAAAATTC
GGTTAAGGCCAGGGGGAAAGAAAAAATATAAATTAAAACATATAGTATGGGCAAGCAGGGAGCTAGAACG
ATTCGCAGTTAATCCTGGCCTGTTAGAAACATCAGAAGGCTGTAGACAAATACTGGGACAGCTACAACCA
TCCCTTCAGACAGGATCAGAAGAACTTAGATCATTATATAATACAGTAGCAACCCTCTATTGTGTGCATC
AAAGGATAGAGATAAAAGACACCAAGGAAGCTTTAGACAAGATAGAGGAAGAGCAAAACAAAAGTAAGAC
CACCGCACAGCAAGCGGCCGCTGATCTTCAGACCTGGAGGAGGAGATATGAGGGACAATTGGAGAAGTGA
ATTATATAAATATAAAGTAGTAAAAATTGAACCATTAGGAGTAGCACCCACCAAGGCAAAGAGAAGAGTG
GTGCAGAGAGAAAAAAGAGCAGTGGGAATAGGAGCTTTGTTCCTTGGGTTCTTGGGAGCAGCAGGAAGCA
CTATGGGCGCAGCGTCAATGACGCTGACGGTACAGGCCAGACAATTATTGTCTGGTATAGTGCAGCAGCA
GAACAATTTGCTGAGGGCTATTGAGGCGCAACAGCATCTGTTGCAACTCACAGTCTGGGGCATCAAGCAG
CTCCAGGCAAGAATCCTGGCTGTGGAAAGATACCTAAAGGATCAACAGCTCCTGGGGATTTGGGGTTGCT
CTGGAAAACTCATTTGCACCACTGCTGTGCCTTGGAATGCTAGTTGGAGTAATAAATCTCTGGAACAGAT
TTGGAATCACACGACCTGGATGGAGTGGGACAGAGAAATTAACAATTACACAAGCTTAATACACTCCTTA
ATTGAAGAATCGCAAAACCAGCAAGAAAAGAATGAACAAGAATTATTGGAATTAGATAAATGGGCAAGTT
TGTGGAATTGGTTTAACATAACAAATTGGCTGTGGTATATAAAATTATTCATAATGATAGTAGGAGGCTT
GGTAGGTTTAAGAATAGTTTTTGCTGTACTTTCTATAGTGAATAGAGTTAGGCAGGGATATTCACCATTA
TCGTTTCAGACCCACCTCCCAACCCCGAGGGGACAATTCTCGACCTCGAGACAAATGGCAGTATTCATCC
ACAATTTTAAAAGAAAAGGGGGGATTGGGGGGTACAGTGCAGGGGAAAGAATAGTAGACATAATAGCAAC
AGACATACAAACTAAAGAATTACAAAAACAAATTACAAAAATTCAAAATTTTCGGGTTTATTACAGGGAC
AGCAGAGATCCACTTTGGCCGCGAATCGATATGTCGAGTTTACTCCCTATCAGTGATAGAGAACGTATGT
CGAGTTTACTCCCTATCAGTGATAGAGAACGATGTCGAGTTTACTCCCTATCAGTGATAGAGAACGTATG
TCGAGTTTACTCCCTATCAGTGATAGAGAACGTATGTCGAGTTTACTCCCTATCAGTGATAGAGAACGTA
TGTCGAGTTTATCCCTATCAGTGATAGAGAACGTATGTCGAGTTTACTCCCTATCAGTGATAGAGAACGT
ATGTCGAGGTAGGCGTGTACGGTGGGAGGCCTATATAAGCAGAGCTCGTTTAGTGAACCGTCAGATCGCC
TGGAGAATTGGCTAGCGCCACCATGGGCAAGCCCATCCCCAACCCCCTGCTGGGCCTGGACAGCACCGGT
ACCAAAGACAATACTGTGCCTCTGAAGCTGATCGCTCTCCTGGCTAATGGCGAGTTCCATAGTGGCGAAC
AGCTGGGAGAAACCCTGGGCATGTCCAGGGCCGCTATCAACAAGCACATTCAGACTCTGCGCGACTGGGG
CGTGGACGTGTTCACCGTGCCCGGAAAGGGCTACTCTCTGCCCGAGCCTATCCCGCTGCTGAACGCTAAA
CAGATTCTGGGACAGCTGGAGTTTCGGGCAACCACACTGGAACGGATCGAGAAAAGCTTCGTGATTACTG
ATCCGAGACTGCCTGACAACCCAATCATTTTTGTGAGCGATTCCTTCCTGCAGCTGACAGAATATTCTCG
GGAAGAGATCCTGGGGCGCAATTGCCGTTTTCTGCAGGGACCCGAGACAGACCGTGCCACTGTTCGGAAA
ATCAGAGATGCTATTGACAACCAGACTGAAGTGACCGTTCAGCTGATCAATTATACCAAGAGCGGCAAGA
AGTTCTGGAACGTGTTCCACCTGCAGCCGATGCGCGATTATAAGGGCGACGTCCAGTACTTCATTGGCGT
GCAGCTGGATGGCACCGAACGTCTTCATGGCGCCGCTGAGCGTGAGGCGGTCTGCCTGGTCAAAAAGACA
GCCTTTCAGATTGCTGTGGCAGTCCTGCCTGTGGTCGACTCCACCAATCAGTACCTGCTGGATCGAATCG
GCGAGCTGAAGAGTGGGGATGCTTGCATTGCAGAATATCAGCAGGCAGGGAGAGGAAGCAGAGGGAGGAA
ATGGTTCTCTCCTTTTGGAGCTAACCTGTACCTGAGTATGTTTTGGCGCCTGAAGCGGGGACCAGCAGCA
ATCGGCCTGGGCCCGGTCATCGGAATTGTCATGGCAGAAGCGCTGCGAAAGCTGGGAGCAGACAAGGTGC
GAGTCAAATGGCCCAATGACCTGTATCTGCAGGATAGAAAGCTGGCAGGCATCCTGGTGGAGCTGGCCGG
AATAACAGGCGATGCTGCACAGATCGTCATTGGCGCCGGGATTAACGTGGCTATGAGGCGCGTGGAGGAA
AGCGTGGTCAATCAGGGCTGGATCACACTGCAGGAAGCAGGGATTAACCTGGACAGGAATACTCTGGCCG
CTACGCTGATCCGAGAGCTGCGGGCAGCCCTGGAACTGTTCGAGCAGGAAGGCCTGGCTCCATATCTGCC
ACGGTGGGAGAAGCTGGATAACTTCATCAATAGACCCGTGAAGCTGATCATTGGGGACAAAGAGATTTTC
GGGATTAGCCGGGGGATTGATAAACAGGGAGCCCTGCTGCTGGAACAGGACGGAGTTATCAAACCCTGGA
TGGGCGGAGAAATCAGTCTGCGGTCTGCCGAAAAGGGATCCGGTGGAGGCGGGTCTGGAGGCGGGGGTAG
TATGGTGATGGAGAAGCCCAGCCCTCTACTAGTAGGCCGGGAATTTGTGAGACAGTATTACACACTGCTG
AACCAGGCCCCAGACATGCTGCATAGATTTTATGGAAAGAACTCTTCTTATGTCCATGGGGGATTGGATT
CAAATGGAAAGCCAGCAGATGCAGTCTACGGACAGAAAGAAATCCACAGGAAAGTGATGTCACAAAACTT
CACCAACTGCCACACCAAGATTCGCCATGTTGATGCTCATGCCACGCTAAATGATGGTGTGGTAGTCCAG
GTGATGGGGCTTCTCTCTAACAACAACCAGGCTTTGAGGAGATTCATGCAAACGTTTGTCCTTGCTCCTG
AGGGGTCTGTTGCAAATAAATTCTATGTTCACAATGATATCTTCAGATACCAAGATGAGGTCTTTGGTGG
GTTTGTCACTGAGCCTCAGGAGGAGTCTGAAGAAGAAGTAGAGGAACCTGAAGAAAGACAGCAAACACCT
GAGGTGGTACCTGATGATTCTGGAACTTTCTATGATCAGGCAGTTGTCAGTAATGACATGGAAGAACATT
TAGAGGAGCCTGTTGCTGAACCAGAGCCTGATCCTGAACCAGAACCAGAACAAGAACCTGTATCTGAAAT
CCAAGAGGAAAAGCCTGAGCCAGTATTAGAAGAAACTGCCCCTGAGGATGCTCAGAAGAGTTCTTCTCCA
GCACCTGCAGACATAGCTCAGACAGTACAGGAAGACTTGAGGACATTTTCTTGGGCATCTGTGACCAGTA
AGAATCTTCCACCCAGTGGAGCTGTTCCAGTTACTGGGATACCACCTCATGTTGTTAAAGTACCAGCTTC
ACAGCCCCGTCCAGAGTCTAAGCCTGAATCTCAGATTCCACCACAAAGACCTCAGCGGGATCAAAGAGTG
CGAGAACAACGAATAAATATTCCTCCCCAAAGGGGACCCAGACCAATCCGTGAGGCTGGTGAGCAAGGTG
ACATTGAACCCCGAAGAATGGTGAGACACCCTGACAGTCACCAACTCTTCATTGGCAACCTGCCTCATGA
AGTGGACAAATCAGAGCTTAAAGATTTCTTTCAAAGTTATGGAAACGTGGTGGAGTTGCGCATTAACAGT
GGTGGGAAATTACCCAATTTTGGTTTTGTTGTGTTTGATGATTCTGAGCCTGTTCAGAAAGTCCTTAGCA
ACAGACCCATCATGTTCAGAGGTGAGGTCCGTCTGAATGTCGAAGAGAAGAAGACTCGAGCTGCCAGGGA
AGGCGACCGACGAGATAATCGCCTTCGGGGACCTGGAGGCCCTCGAGGTGGGCTGGGTGGTGGAATGAGA
GGCCCTCCCCGTGGAGGCATGGTGCAGAAACCAGGATTTGGAGTGGGAAGGGGGCTTGCGCCACGGCAGT
AATAGGGCCGAATTCATCCGGGGTTGGGGTTGCGCCTTTTCCAAGGCAGCCCTGGGTTTGCGCAGGGACG
CGGCTGCTCTGGGCGTGGTTCCGGGAAACGCAGCGGCGCCGACCCTGGGTCTCGCACATTCTTCACGTCC
GTTCGCAGCGTCACCCGGATCTTCGCCGCTACCCTTGTGGGCCCCCCGGCGACGCTTCCTGCTCCGCCCC
TAAGTCGGGAAGGTTCCTTGCGGTTCGCGGCGTGCCGGACGTGACAAACGGAAGCCGCACGTCTCACTAG
TACCCTCGCAGACGGACAGCGCCAGGGAGCAATGGCAGCGCGCCGACCGCGATGGGCTGTGGCCAATAGC
GGCTGCTCAGCAGGGCGCGCCGAGAGCAGCGGCCGGGAAGGGGCGGTGCGGGAGGCGGGGTGTGGGGCGG
TAGTGTGGGCCCTGTTCCTGCCCGCGCGGTGTTCCGCATTCTGCAAGCCTCCGGAGCGCACGTCGGCAGT
CGGCTCCCTCGTTGACCGAATCACCGACCTCTCTCCCCAGCAATTCACCATGTCTAGACTGGACAAGAGC
AAAGTCATAAACGGAGCTCTGGAATTACTCAATGGTGTCGGTATCGAAGGCCTGACGACAAGGAAACTCG
CTCAAAAGCTGGGAGTTGAGCAGCCTACCCTGTACTGGCACGTGAAGAACAAGCGGGCCCTGCTCGATGC
CCTGCCAATCGAGATGCTGGACAGGCATCATACCCACTTCTGCCCCCTGGAAGGCGAGTCATGGCAAGAC
TTTCTGCGGAACAACGCCAAGTCATACCGCTGTGCTCTCCTCTCACATCGCGACGGGGCTAAAGTGCATC
TCGGCACCCGCCCAACAGAGAAACAGTACGAAACCCTGGAAAATCAGCTCGCGTTCCTGTGTCAGCAAGG
CTTCTCCCTGGAGAACGCACTGTACGCTCTGTCCGCCGTGGGCCACTTTACACTGGGCTGCGTATTGGAG
GAACAGGAGCATCAAGTAGCAAAAGAGGAAAGAGAGACACCTACCACCGATTCTATGCCCCCACTTCTGA
GACAAGCAATTGAGCTGTTCGACCGGCAGGGAGCCGAACCTGCCTTCCTTTTCGGCCTGGAACTAATCAT
ATGTGGCCTGGAGAAACAGCTAAAGTGCGAAAGCGGCGGGCCGACCGACGCCCTTGACGATTTTGACTTA
GACATGCTCCCAGCCGATGCCCTTGACGACTTTGACCTTGATATGCTGCCTGCTGACGCTCTTGACGATT
TTGACCTTGACATGCTCCCCGGGGGAAGCGGAGCTACTAACTTCAGCCTGCTGAAGCAGGCTGGAGACGT
GGAGGAGAACCCTGGACCTATTGAACAAGATGGATTGCACGCAGGTTCTCCGGCCGCTTGGGTGGAGAGG
CTATTCGGCTATGACTGGGCACAACAGACAATCGGCTGCTCTGATGCCGCCGTGTTCCGGCTGTCAGCGC
AGGGGCGCCCGGTTCTTTTTGTCAAGACCGACCTGTCCGGTGCCCTGAATGAACTGCAAGACGAGGCAGC
GCGGCTATCGTGGCTGGCCACGACGGGCGTTCCTTGCGCAGCTGTGCTCGACGTTGTCACTGAAGCGGGA
AGGGACTGGCTGCTATTGGGCGAAGTGCCGGGGCAGGATCTCCTGTCATCTCACCTTGCTCCTGCCGAGA
AAGTATCCATCATGGCTGATGCAATGCGGCGGCTGCATACGCTTGATCCGGCTACCTGCCCATTCGACCA
CCAAGCGAAACATCGCATCGAGCGAGCACGTACTCGGATGGAAGCCGGTCTTGTCGATCAGGATGATCTG
GACGAAGAGCATCAGGGGCTCGCGCCAGCCGAACTGTTCGCCAGGCTCAAGGCGAGCATGCCCGACGGCG
AGGATCTCGTCGTGACCCATGGCGATGCCTGCTTGCCGAATATCATGGTGGAAAATGGCCGCTTTTCTGG
ATTCATCGACTGTGGCCGGCTGGGTGTGGCGGACCGCTATCAGGACATAGCGTTGGCTACCCGTGATATT
GCTGAAGAGCTTGGCGGCGAATGGGCTGACCGCTTCCTCGTGCTTTACGGTATCGCCGCTCCCGATTCGC
AGCGCATCGCCTTCTATCGCCTTCTTGACGAGTTCTTCTGATAACCGCGGCCTGCTGCCGGCTCTGCGGC
CTCTTCCGCGTCTTCGCCTTCGCCCTCAGACGAGTCGGATCTCCCTTTGGGCCGCCTCCCCGCCTGTTTC
GCCTCGGCGTCCGGACTAGAGGTACCTTTAAGACCAATGACTTACAAGGCAGCTGTAGATCTTAGCCACT
TTTTAAAAGAAAAGGGGGGACTGGAAGGGCTAATTCACTCCCAACGAAGACAAGATCTGCTTTTTGCTTG
TACTGGGTCTCTCTGGTTAGACCAGATCTGAGCCTGGGAGCTCTCTGGCTAACTAGGGAACCCACTGCTT
AAGCCTCAATAAAGCTTGCCTTGAGTGCTTCAAGTAGTGTGTGCCCGTCTGTTGTGTGACTCTGGTAACT
AGAGATCCCTCAGACCCTTTTAGTCAGTGTGGAAAATCTCTAGCAGTAGTAGTTCATGTCATCTTATTAT
TCAGTATTTATAACTTGCAAAGAAATGAATATCAGAGAGTGAGAGGAACTTGTTTATTGCAGCTTATAAT
GGTTACAAATAAAGCAATAGCATCACAAATTTCACAAATAAAGCATTTTTTTCACTGCATTCTAGTTGTG
GTTTGTCCAAACTCATCAATGTATCTTATCATGTCTGGCTCTAGCTATCCCGCCCCTAACTCCGCCCATC
CCGCCCCTAACTCCGCCCAGTTCCGCCCATTCTCCGCCCCATGGCTGACTAATTTTTTTTATTTATGCAG
AGGCCGAGGCCGCCTCGGCCTCTGAGCTATTCCAGAAGTAGTGAGGAGGCTTTTTTGGAGGCCTTTCAAA
TATGTATCCGCTCATGAGACAATAACCCTGATAAATGCTTCAATAATATTGAAAAAGGAAGAGTATGAGT
ATTCAACATTTCCGTGTCGCCCTTATTCCCTTTTTTGCGGCATTTTGCCTTCCTGTTTTTGCTCACCCAG
AAACGCTGGTGAAAGTAAAAGATGCTGAAGATCAGTTGGGTGCACGAGTGGGTTACATCGAACTGGATCT
CAACAGCGGTAAGATCCTTGAGAGTTTTCGCCCCGAAGAACGTTTTCCAATGATGAGCACTTTTAAAGTT
CTGCTATGTGGCGCGGTATTATCCCGTATTGACGCCGGGCAAGAGCAACTCGGTCGCCGCATACACTATT
CTCAGAATGACTTGGTTGAGTACTCACCAGTCACAGAAAAGCATCTTACGGATGGCATGACAGTAAGAGA
ATTATGCAGTGCTGCCATAACCATGAGTGATAACACTGCGGCCAACTTACTTCTGACAACGATCGGAGGA
CCGAAGGAGCTAACCGCTTTTTTGCACAACATGGGGGATCATGTAACTCGCCTTGATCGTTGGGAACCGG
AGCTGAATGAAGCCATACCAAACGACGAGCGTGACACCACGATGCCTGTAGCAATGGCAACAACGTTGCG
CAAACTATTAACTGGCGAACTACTTACTCTAGCTTCCCGGCAACAATTAATAGACTGGATGGAGGCGGAT
AAAGTTGCAGGACCACTTCTGCGCTCGGCCCTTCCGGCTGGCTGGTTTATTGCTGATAAATCTGGAGCCG
GTGAGCGTGGGTCTCGCGGTATCATTGCAGCACTGGGGCCAGATGGTAAGCCCTCCCGTATCGTAGTTAT
CTACACGACGGGGAGTCAGGCAACTATGGATGAACGAAATAGACAGATCGCTGAGATAGGTGCCTCACTG
ATTAAGCATTGGTAACTGTCAGACCAAGTTTACTCATATATACTTTAGATTGATTTAAAACTTCATTTTT
AATTTAAAAGGATCTAGGTGAAGATCCTTTTTGATAATCTCATGACCAAAATCCCTTAACGTGAGTTTTC
GTTCCACTGAGCGTCAGACCCCGTAGAAAAGATCAAAGGATCTTC
